>Addgene plasmid #144388 | TFORF2559 | addgene full sequence | sequence record 353206 | Addgene NGS Result
GGCTCCGGTGCCCGTCAGTGGGCAGAGCGCACATCGCCCACAGTCCCCGAGAAGTTGGGGGGAGGGGTCG
GCAATTGAACCGGTGCCTAGAGAAGGTGGCGCGGGGTAAACTGGGAAAGTGATGTCGTGTACTGGCTCCG
CCTTTTTCCCGAGGGTGGGGGAGAACCGTATATAAGTGCAGTAGTCGCCGTGAACGTTCTTTTTCGCAAC
GGGTTTGCCGCCAGAACACAGGTAAGTGCCGTGTGTGGTTCCCGCGGGCCTGGCCTCTTTACGGGTTATG
GCCCTTGCGTGCCTTGAATTACTTCCACCTGGCTGCAGTACGTGATTCTTGATCCCGAGCTTCGGGTTGG
AAGTGGGTGGGAGAGTTCGAGGCCTTGCGCTTAAGGAGCCCCTTCGCCTCGTGCTTGAGTTGAGGCCTGG
CCTGGGCGCTGGGGCCGCCGCGTGCGAATCTGGTGGCACCTTCGCGCCTGTCTCGCTGCTTTCGATAAGT
CTCTAGCCATTTAAAATTTTTGATGACCTGCTGCGACGCTTTTTTTCTGGCAAGATAGTCTTGTAAATGC
GGGCCAAGATCTGCACACTGGTATTTCGGTTTTTGGGGCCGCGGGCGGCGACGGGGCCCGTGCGTCCCAG
CGCACATGTTCGGCGAGGCGGGGCCTGCGAGCGCGGCCACCGAGAATCGGACGGGGGTAGTCTCAAGCTG
GCCGGCCTGCTCTGGTGCCTGGCCTCGCGCCGCCGTGTATCGCCCCGCCCTGGGCGGCAAGGCTGGCCCG
GTCGGCACCAGTTGCGTGAGCGGAAAGATGGCCGCTTCCCGGCCCTGCTGCAGGGAGCTCAAAATGGAGG
ACGCGGCGCTCGGGAGAGCGGGCGGGTGAGTCACCCACACAAAGGAAAAGGGCCTTTCCGTCCTCAGCCG
TCGCTTCATGTGACTCCACGGAGTACCGGGCGCCGTCCAGGCACCTCGATTAGTTCTCGAGCTTTTGGAG
TACGTCGTCTTTAGGTTGGGGGGAGGGGTTTTATGCGATGGAGTTTCCCCACACTGAGTGGGTGGAGACT
GAAGTTAGGCCAGCTTGGCACTTGATGTAATTCTCCTTGGAATTTGCCCTTTTTGAGTTTGGATCTTGGT
TCATTCTCAAGCCTCAGACAGTGGTTCAAAGTTTTTTTCTTCCATTTCAGGTGTCGTGAGGCTAGCACCG
CCACCATGGAACATCTGGGCCCGCATCATCTGCATCCGGGTCACGCCGAACCGATCAGCTTCGGTATCGA
TCAGATTCTGAACAGCCCAGATCAAGGCGGCTGCATGGGTCCAGCGAGCCGTCTCCAAGATGGCGAATAC
GGTCTGGGTTGTCTGGTGGGTGGCGCGTACACGTATGGTGGTGGTGGTAGCGCCGCGGCCACCGGCGCGG
GCGGCGCGGGCGCCTACGGTACGGGTGGTCCGGGCGGCCCGGGCGGTCCGGCGGGCGGTGGCGGTGCGTG
CAGTATGGGTCCGCTGACCGGCAGCTACAATGTGAATATGGCGCTGGCCGGCGGCCCGGGCCCGGGCGGC
GGTGGTGGTAGTAGCGGTGGTGCCGGTGCGCTGAGCGCCGCGGGTGTTATTCGCGTTCCAGCCCATCGTC
CACTGGCGGGTGCGGTTGCCCATCCACAACCACTGGCGACGGGTCTGCCGACCGTTCCGAGTGTTCCGGC
CATGCCGGGCGTTAACAATCTGACCGGTCTGACCTTTCCGTGGATGGAAAGCAACCGCCGCTACACCAAG
GATCGCTTCACCGGCCATCCGTATCAGAATCGCACCCCGCCGAAGAAGAAAAAACCGCGCACCAGCTTCA
CCCGTCTGCAGATCTGCGAACTGGAAAAACGCTTCCACCGCCAGAAATATCTGGCCAGCGCGGAACGCGC
GGCGCTGGCGAAAGCGCTGAAAATGACGGATGCCCAAGTTAAAACGTGGTTCCAGAACCGCCGCACCAAA
TGGCGCTAATAATGAACTAGTCCGTAACTTGAAAGTATTTCGATTTCTTGGCTTTATATATCTTGTGGAA
AGGACGAGCCCGGCCTTTGAGTCCCTCCGGGACGCGTTAAGTCGACAATCAACCTCTGGATTACAAAATT
TGTGAAAGATTGACTGGTATTCTTAACTATGTTGCTCCTTTTACGCTATGTGGATACGCTGCTTTAATGC
CTTTGTATCATGCTATTGCTTCCCGTATGGCTTTCATTTTCTCCTCCTTGTATAAATCCTGGTTGCTGTC
TCTTTATGAGGAGTTGTGGCCCGTTGTCAGGCAACGTGGCGTGGTGTGCACTGTGTTTGCTGACGCAACC
CCCACTGGTTGGGGCATTGCCACCACCTGTCAGCTCCTTTCCGGGACTTTCGCTTTCCCCCTCCCTATTG
CCACGGCGGAACTCATCGCCGCCTGCCTTGCCCGCTGCTGGACAGGGGCTCGGCTGTTGGGCACTGACAA
TTCCGTGGTGTTGTCGGGGAAATCATCGTCCTTTCCTTGGCTGCTCGCCTGTGTTGCCACCTGGATTCTG
CGCGGGACGTCCTTCTGCTACGTCCCTTCGGCCCTCAATCCAGCGGACCTTCCTTCCCGCGGCCTGCTGC
CGGCTCTGCGGCCTCTTCCGCGTCTTCGCCTTCGCCCTCAGACGAGTCGGATCTCCCTTTGGGCCGCCTC
CCCGCGTCGACTTTAAGACCAATGACTTACAAGGCAGCTGTAGATCTTAGCCACTTTTTAAAAGAAAAGG
GGGGACTGGAAGGGCTAATTCACTCCCAACGAAGACAAGATCTGCTTTTTGCTTGTACTGGGTCTCTCTG
GTTAGACCAGATCTGAGCCTGGGAGCTCTCTGGCTAACTAGGGAACCCACTGCTTAAGCCTCAATAAAGC
TTGCCTTGAGTGCTTCAAGTAGTGTGTGCCCGTCTGTTGTGTGACTCTGGTAACTAGAGATCCCTCAGAC
CCTTTTAGTCAGTGTGGAAAATCTCTAGCAGTACGTATAGTAGTTCATGTCATCTTATTATTCAGTATTT
ATAACTTGCAAAGAAATGAATATCAGAGAGTGAGAGGAACTTGTTTATTGCAGCTTATAATGGTTACAAA
TAAAGCAATAGCATCACAAATTTCACAAATAAAGCATTTTTTTCACTGCATTCTAGTTGTGGTTTGTCCA
AACTCATCAATGTATCTTATCATGTCTGGCTCTAGCTATCCCGCCCCTAACTCCGCCCATCCCGCCCCTA
ACTCCGCCCAGTTCCGCCCATTCTCCGCCCCATGGCTGACTAATTTTTTTTATTTATGCAGAGGCCGAGG
CCGCCTCGGCCTCTGAGCTATTCCAGAAGTAGTGAGGAGGCTTTTTTGGAGGCCTAGGGACGTACCCAAT
TCGCCCTATAGTGAGTCGTATTACGCGCGCTCACTGGCCGTCGTTTTACAACGTCGTGACTGGGAAAACC
CTGGCGTTACCCAACTTAATCGCCTTGCAGCACATCCCCCTTTCGCCAGCTGGCGTAATAGCGAAGAGGC
CCGCACCGATCGCCCTTCCCAACAGTTGCGCAGCCTGAATGGCGAATGGG
[124 nt withheld, positions 3551-3674]
C
[91 nt withheld, positions 3676-3766]
A
[49 nt withheld, positions 3768-3816]
CCTTTGACGTTGGAGTCCACGTTCTTT
[37 nt withheld, positions 3844-3880]
ACCCTATCTCGGTCTATTCTTTTGATTTATAAGGGATTTTGCCGATTTCGGCCTATTGGTTAAAAAATGA
GCTGATTTAACAAAAATTTAACGCGAATTTTAACAAAATATTAACGCTTACAATTTAGGTGGCACTTTTC
GGGGAAATGTGCGCGGAACCCCTATTTGTTTATTTTTCTAAATACATTCAAATATGTATCCGCTCATGAG
ACAATAACCCTGATAAATGCTTCAATAATATTGAAAAAGGAAGAGTATGAGTATTCAACATTTCCGTGTC
GCCCTTATTCCCTTTTTTGCGGCATTTTGCCTTCCTGTTTTTGCTCACCCAGAAACGCTGGTGAAAGTAA
AAGATGCTGAAGATCAGTTGGGTGCACGAGTGGGTTACATCGAACTGGATCTCAACAGCGGTAAGATCCT
TGAGAGTTTTCGCCCCGAAGAACGTTTTCCAATGATGAGCACTTTTAAAGTTCTGCTATGTGGCGCGGTA
TTATCCCGTATTGACGCCGGGCAAGAGCAACTCGGTCGCCGCATACACTATTCTCAGAATGACTTGGTTG
AGTACTCACCAGTCACAGAAAAGCATCTTACGGATGGCATGACAGTAAGAGAATTATGCAGTGCTGCCAT
AACCATGAGTGATAACACTGCGGCCAACTTACTTCTGACAACGATCGGAGGACCGAAGGAGCTAACCGCT
TTTTTGCACAACATGGGGGATCATGTAACTCGCCTTGATCGTTGGGAACCGGAGCTGAATGAAGCCATAC
CAAACGACGAGCGTGACACCACGATGCCTGTAGCAATGGCAACAACGTTGCGCAAACTATTAACTGGCGA
ACTACTTACTCTAGCTTCCCGGCAACAATTAATAGACTGGATGGAGGCGGATAAAGTTGCAGGACCACTT
CTGCGCTCGGCCCTTCCGGCTGGCTGGTTTATTGCTGATAAATCTGGAGCCGGTGAGCGTGGGTCTCGCG
GTATCATTGCAGCACTGGGGCCAGATGGTAAGCCCTCCCGTATCGTAGTTATCTACACGACGGGGAGTCA
GGCAACTATGGATGAACGAAATAGACAGATCGCTGAGATAGGTGCCTCACTGATTAAGCATTGGTAACTG
TCAGACCAAGTTTACTCATATATACTTTAGATTGATTTAAAACTTCATTTTTAATTTAAAAGGATCTAGG
TGAAGATCCTTTTTGATAATCTCATGACCAAAATCCCTTAACGTGAGTTTTCGTTCCACTGAGCGTCAGA
CCCCGTAGAAAAGATCAAAGGATCTTCTTGAGATCCTTTTTTTCTGCGCGTAATCTGCTGCTTGCAAACA
AAAAAACCACCGCTACCAGCGGTGGTTTGTTTGCCGGATCAAGAGCTACCAACTCTTTTTCCGAAGGTAA
CTGGCTTCAGCAGAGCGCAGATACCAAATACTGTTCTTCTAGTGTAGCCGTAGTTAGGCCACCACTTCAA
GAACTCTGTAGCACCGCCTACATACCTCGCTCTGCTAATCCTGTTACCAGTGGCTGCTGCCAGTGGCGAT
AAGTCGTGTCTTACCGGGTTGGACTCAAGACGATAGTTACCGGATAAGGCGCAGCGGTCGGGCTGAACGG
GGGGTTCGTGCACACAGCCCAGCTTGGAGCGAACGACCTACACCGAACTGAGATACCTACAGCGTGAGCT
ATGAGAAAGCGCCACGCTTCCCGAAGGGAGAAAGGCGGACAGGTATCCGGTAAGCGGCAGGGTCGGAACA
GGAGAGCGCACGAGGGAGCTTCCAGGGGGAAACGCCTGGTATCTTTATAGTCCTGTCGGGTTTCGCCACC
TCTGACTTGAGCGTCGATTTTTGTGATGCTCGTCAGGGGGGCGGAGCCTATGGAAAAACGCCAGCAACGC
GGCCTTTTTACGGTTCCTGGCCTTTTGCTGGCCTTTTGCTCACATGTTCTTTCCTGCGTTATCCCCTGAT
TCTGTGGATAACCGTATTACCGCCTTTGAGTGAGCTGATACCGCTCGCCGCAGCCGAACGACCGAGCGCA
GCGAGTCAGTGAGCGAGGAAGCGGAAGAGCGCCCAATACGCAAACCGCCTCTCCCCGCGCGTTGGCCGAT
TCATTAATGCAGCTGGCACGACAGGTTTCCCGACTGGAAAGCGGGCAGTGAGCGCAACGCAATTAATGTG
AGTTAGCTCACTCATTAGGCACCCCAGGCTTTACACTTTATGCTTCCGGCTCGTATGTTGTGTGGAATTG
TGAGCGGATAACAATTTCACACAGGAAACAGCTATGACCATGATTACGCCAAGCGCGCAATTAACCCTCA
CTAAAGGGAACAAAAGCTGGAGCTGCAAGCTTAATGTAGTCTTATGCAATACTCTTGTAGTCTTGCAACA
TGGTAACGATGAGTTAGCAACATGCCTTACAAGGAGAGAAAAAGCACCGTGCATGCCGATTGGTGGAAGT
AAGGTGGTACGATCGTGCCTTATTAGGAAGGCAACAGACGGGTCTGACATGGATTGGACGAACCACTGAA
TTGCCGCATTGCAGAGATATTGTATTTAAGTGCCTAGCTCGATACATAAACGGGTCTCTCTGGTTAGACC
AGATCTGAGCCTGGGAGCTCTCTGGCTAACTAGGGAACCCACTGCTTAAGCCTCAATAAAGCTTGCCTTG
AGTGCTTCAAGTAGTGTGTGCCCGTCTGTTGTGTGACTCTGGTAACTAGAGATCCCTCAGACCCTTTTAG
TCAGTGTGGAAAATCTCTAGCAGTGGCGCCCGAACAGGGACTTGAAAGCGAAAGGGAAACCAGAGGAGCT
CTCTCGACGCAGGACTCGGCTTGCTGAAGCGCGCACGGCAAGAGGCGAGGGGCGGCGACTGGTGAGTACG
CCAAAAATTTTGACTAGCGGAGGCTAGAAGGAGAGAGATGGGTGCGAGAGCGTCAGTATTAAGCGGGGGA
GAATTAGATCGCGATGGGAAAAAATTCGGTTAAGGCCAGGGGGAAAGAAAAAATATAAATTAAAACATAT
AGTATGGGCAAGCAGGGAGCTAGAACGATTCGCAGTTAATCCTGGCCTGTTAGAAACATCAGAAGGCTGT
AGACAAATACTGGGACAGCTACAACCATCCCTTCAGACAGGATCAGAAGAACTTAGATCATTATATAATA
CAGTAGCAACCCTCTATTGTGTGCATCAAAGGATAGAGATAAAAGACACCAAGGAAGCTTTAGACAAGAT
AGAGGAAGAGCAAAACAAAAGTAAGACCACCGCACAGCAAGCGGCCGCTGATCTTCAGACCTGGAGGAGG
AGATATGAGGGACAATTGGAGAAGTGAATTATATAAATATAAAGTAGTAAAAATTGAACCATTAGGAGTA
GCACCCACCAAGGCAAAGAGAAGAGTGGTGCAGAGAGAAAAAAGAGCAGTGGGAATAGGAGCTTTGTTCC
TTGGGTTCTTGGGAGCAGCAGGAAGCACTATGGGCGCAGCGTCAATGACGCTGACGGTACAGGCCAGACA
ATTATTGTCTGGTATAGTGCAGCAGCAGAACAATTTGCTGAGGGCTATTGAGGCGCAACAGCATCTGTTG
CAACTCACAGTCTGGGGCATCAAGCAGCTCCAGGCAAGAATCCTGGCTGTGGAAAGATACCTAAAGGATC
AACAGCTCCTGGGGATTTGGGGTTGCTCTGGAAAACTCATTTGCACCACTGCTGTGCCTTGGAATGCTAG
TTGGAGTAATAAATCTCTGGAACAGATTTGGAATCACACGACCTGGATGGAGTGGGACAGAGAAATTAAC
AATTACACAAGCTTAATACACTCCTTAATTGAAGAATCGCAAAACCAGCAAGAAAAGAATGAACAAGAAT
TATTGGAATTAGATAAATGGGCAAGTTTGTGGAATTGGTTTAACATAACAAATTGGCTGTGGTATATAAA
ATTATTCATAATGATAGTAGGAGGCTTGGTAGGTTTAAGAATAGTTTTTGCTGTACTTTCTATAGTGAAT
AGAGTTAGGCAGGGATATTCACCATTATCGTTTCAGACCCACCTCCCAACCCCGAGGGGACCCATGCATT
GCATCTCAATTAGTCAGCAACCAGGTGTGGAAAGTCCCCAGGCTCCCCAGCAGGCAGAAGTATGCAAAGC
ATGCGTCTCAATTAGTCAGCAACCATAGTCCCGCCCCTAACTCCGCCCATCCCGCCCCTAACTCCGCCCA
GTTCCGCCCATTCTCCGCCCCATGGCTGACTAATTTTTTTTATTTATGCAGAGGCCGAGGCCGCCTCGGC
CTCTGAGCTATTCCAGAAGTAGTGAGGAGGCTTTTTTGGAGGCCTAGGCTTTTGCAAAAAGCTTTCTAGA
GGTACCACCGGAGCTTACCATGACCGAGTACAAGCCCACGGTGCGCCTCGCCACCCGCGACGACGTCCCC
AGGGCCGTACGCACCCTCGCCGCCGCGTTCGCCGACTACCCCGCCACGCGCCACACCGTCGATCCGGACC
GCCACATCGAGCGGGTCACCGAGCTGCAAGAACTCTTCCTCACGCGCGTCGGGCTCGACATCGGCAAGGT
GTGGGTCGCGGACGACGGCGCCGCCGTGGCGGTCTGGACCACGCCGGAGAGCGTCGAAGCGGGGGCGGTG
TTCGCCGAGATCGGCCCGCGCATGGCCGAGTTGAGCGGTTCCCGGCTGGCCGCGCAGCAACAGATGGAAG
GCCTCCTGGCGCCGCACCGGCCCAAGGAGCCCGCGTGGTTCCTGGCCACCGTCGGCGTCTCGCCCGACCA
CCAGGGCAAGGGTCTGGGCAGCGCCGTCGTGCTCCCCGGAGTGGAGGCGGCCGAGCGCGCCGGGGTGCCC
GCCTTCCTGGAGACCTCCGCGCCCCGCAACCTCCCCTTCTACGAGCGGCTCGGCTTCACCGTCACCGCCG
ACGTCGAGGTGCCCGAAGGACCGCGCACCTGGTGCATGACCCGCAAGCCCGGTGCCAGTTAACGAATTCT
AGATCTTGAGACAAATGGCAGTATTCATCCACAATTTTAAAAGAAAAGGGGGGATTGGGGGGTACAGTGC
AGGGGAAAGAATAGTAGACATAATAGCAACAGACATACAAACTAAAGAATTACAAAAACAAATTACAAAA
ATTCAAAATTTTCGGGTTTATTACAGGGACAGCAGAGATCCACTTTGGCGCCGGCTCGAGGCCTGCAGGT
GCAAAGATGGATAAAGTTTTAAACAGAGAGGAATCTTTGCAGCTAATGGACCTTCTAGGTCTTGAAAGGA
GTGGGAATT
Features (pLannotate 1.2.2; 31 found; start..end, strand, type, name):
      1..1179    +  promoter       EF-1α promoter: strong constitutive promoter for human elongation factor EF-1α
   1196..1966    +  CDS            TLX1 (fragment): TLX1_HUMAN - Also known as HOX11, TCL3. Experimental evidence at protein level: Swiss-Prot protein existence level 1. Controls the genesis of the spleen. Binds to the DNA sequence 5'-GGCGGTAAGTGG-3'. From Homo sapiens (Human).
   1982..2035    +  promoter       U6 promoter (fragment): RNA polymerase III promoter for human U6 snRNA
   2077..2665    +  misc_feature   WPRE: woodchuck hepatitis virus posttranscriptional regulatory element
   2716..2735    +  misc_feature   cPPT/CTS (fragment): central polypurine tract and central termination sequence of HIV-1
   2737..2970    +  LTR            3' LTR (ΔU3): self-inactivating 3' long terminal repeat (LTR) from HIV-1
   3048..3169    +  polyA_signal   SV40 poly(A) signal: SV40 polyadenylation signal
   3209..3344    +  rep_origin     SV40 ori: SV40 origin of replication
   3365..3383    -  promoter       T7 promoter: promoter for bacteriophage T7 RNA polymerase
   3391..3546    +  CDS            lacZα (fragment): LacZα fragment of β-galactosidase; lacZ fragment
   3551..3979    +  rep_origin     f1 ori (sequence partly withheld): f1 bacteriophage origin of replication; arrow indicates direction of (+) strand synthesis
   4032..4136    +  promoter       AmpR promoter: bla
   4137..4997    +  CDS            AmpR: β-lactamase; bla; confers resistance to ampicillin, carbenicillin, and related antibiotics
   5168..5756    +  rep_origin     ori: high-copy-number ColE1/pMB1/pBR322/pUC origin of replication
   5939..6031    +  CDS            lacI (fragment): lac repressor; lacI; The lac repressor binds to the lac operator to inhibit transcription in E. coli. This inhibition can be relieved by adding lactose or isopropyl-β-D-thiogalactopyranoside (IPTG).
   6044..6065    +  protein_bind   CAP binding site: CAP binding activates transcription in the presence of cAMP. E. coli catabolite activator protein
   6080..6110    +  promoter       lac promoter: promoter for the E. coli lac operon
   6118..6134    +  protein_bind   lac operator: The lac repressor binds to the lac operator to inhibit transcription in E. coli. This inhibition can be relieved by adding lactose or isopropyl-β-D-thiogalactopyranoside (IPTG). lac repressor encoded by lacI
   6179..6197    +  promoter       T3 promoter: promoter for bacteriophage T3 RNA polymerase
   6225..6451    +  promoter       RSV promoter: Rous sarcoma virus enhancer/promoter
   6452..6632    +  LTR            5' LTR (truncated): truncated 5' long terminal repeat (LTR) from HIV-1
   6679..6804    +  misc_feature   HIV-1 Ψ: packaging signal of human immunodeficiency virus type 1
   6788..7151    +  CDS            HIV-1 gag (fragment): gag protein from human immunodeficiency virus 1; gag
   7297..7530    +  misc_feature   RRE: The Rev response element (RRE) of HIV-1 allows for Rev-dependent mRNA export from the nucleus to the cytoplasm.
   7907..7933    +  CDS            Rev (fragment): human immunodeficiency virus 1 (HIV-1) Rev protein; rev; enhances nuclear export of unspliced and incompletely spliced viral mRNAs
   7940..7963    +  promoter       SV40 promoter (fragment): SV40 early promoter
   7964..8035    +  promoter       SV40 promoter (fragment): SV40 enhancer and early promoter
   8059..8194    +  rep_origin     SV40 ori: SV40 origin of replication
   8240..8836    +  CDS            PuroR (fragment): puromycin N-acetyltransferase; pac from Streptomyces; confers resistance to puromycin
   8885..9002    +  misc_feature   cPPT/CTS: central polypurine tract and central termination sequence of HIV-1
   9067..9133    +  CDS            small t antigen (fragment): SV40 (simian virus 40) small t antigen
