[The description below was written by a language model from this plasmid's Addgene catalogue record and pLannotate feature annotations shown in this document.]
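Description:
TFORF2559 is a lentiviral mammalian expression plasmid built on the pLX_TRC317 backbone, carrying the human transcription factor TLX1 (also known as HOX11 or TCL3), a homeobox protein involved in spleen development. It belongs to a large barcoded collection of transcription factor ORFs intended for overexpression, in which each clone carries a unique 24-bp barcode so that individual factors can be identified in pooled screens. The barcode itself is not annotated in the feature table. In bacteria the plasmid is maintained through a high-copy ColE1/pUC-type origin and selected with ampicillin via β-lactamase. An f1 origin and remnants of lac and phage promoter sequences are also present as backbone carry-over. The depositor warns of possible recombination, as is common for plasmids with repeated LTR sequences.

The transfer cassette follows a third-generation, self-inactivating design. An RSV promoter drives a truncated HIV-1 5' LTR, followed by the Ψ packaging signal, a partial gag segment and the Rev response element for Rev-dependent export of the genomic RNA. Inside the provirus, SV40 early promoter sequences precede a puromycin N-acetyltransferase gene for selecting transduced cells, and a cPPT/CTS element aids nuclear import. The strong constitutive EF-1α promoter then drives the synthesized TLX1 ORF, which corresponds to a specific annotated transcript isoform and is detected as a fragment relative to the reference protein. A WPRE downstream enhances transcript stability and expression, and the ΔU3 3' LTR and an SV40 polyadenylation signal terminate the unit. A short U6 promoter-like match after the ORF appears to be only a fragment, and its role is not stated in the record. The sequenced length of 9,139 nt agrees with the listed backbone plus insert sizes.
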