Addgene plasmid #144388: TFORF2559
Purpose: Lentiviral vector for overexpressing transcription factor ORFs with unique 24-bp barcodes. Barcodes facilitate identification of transcription factors in pooled screens.
Depositing lab: Feng Zhang. Depositing organization: Broad Institute. Publication: A transcription factor atlas of directed differentiation. Joung J, Ma S, Tay T, Geiger-Schuller KR, Kirchgatterer PC, Verdine VK, Guo B, Arias-Garcia MA, Allen WE, Singh A, Kuksenko O, Abudayyeh OO, Gootenberg JS, Fu Z, Macrae RK, Buenrostro JD, Regev A, Zhang F. Cell. 2023 Jan 5;186(1):209-229.e26. doi: 10.1016/j.cell.2022.11.026. PubMed 36608654.
Backbone
  Vector backbone: pLX_TRC317
  Backbone manufacturer: Broad Institute Genetic Perturbation Platform
  Backbone size w/o insert (bp): 8264
  Vector type: Mammalian Expression, Lentiviral
  Selectable markers: Puromycin
Growth in bacteria
  Bacterial resistance: Ampicillin, 100 μg/mL
  Growth temperature: 37°C
  Growth strain: NEB Stable
  Copy number: High Copy
Gene/Insert
  Gene/Insert name: TLX1
  Species: H. sapiens (human)
  Insert size (bp): 875
  Entrez Gene: TLX1 (a.k.a. HOX11, TCL3)
  Promoter: EF1a
  Cloning method: Unknown
  Sequencing primers: 5′ GGGTGGAGACTGAAGTTAGGCCAG; 3′ CACATAGCGTAAAAGGAGCAACATAG
Terms and licenses: Academic/Nonprofit Terms; Industry Terms: Not Available to Industry
Depositor comments: NM_001195517,ENST00000467928 . The transcription factor ORF portion of this plasmid was synthesized by Genewiz. Please test multiple small colonies in case of plasmid recombination. To make this collection available in a timely manner, a portion of this collection was not fully sequenced by Addgene. If an Addgene verified full plasmid sequence is not available, please contact us prior to placing an order to request the full sequence.
How to cite: TFORF2559 was a gift from Feng Zhang (Addgene plasmid # 144388 ; http://n2t.net/addgene:144388 ; RRID:Addgene_144388)
