>Addgene plasmid #144388 | TFORF2559 | depositor partial sequence | sequence record 285280 | Barcode
GCCCGGCCTTTGAGTCCCTCCGGG
